>Addgene plasmid #63047 | Or71a-Gal4 | addgene partial sequence | sequence record 109059 | pCasper-F 5'-gggttttattaacttacat-3'
CCGGCCCGGGGATCAGATCCGCGGCCGCGGGAATTCGATTATTAAGGTGAGCGGAACAGGCAGGCATGTG
GCATGCAACTCAATTCATTGCACGGCTTCTATTAATCAAAATTAATTCATAAACTGCTTATTTCGAACCC
ATTCCTCGCTGTTTGTTGCATACATTTAATTTATTATTCATTCGAAAGAGTTAAAGATTTTGAAAACACA
ATTTAATATCATAAGCAGCTTAATTAATGATCAACGCAATCGTTGTATGCGTGATTCACCCCACTGATTG
GTCTAATCTTAAAGTGTCTCCCTTGCAAAAATCTCTTCCCGAGCATAAATTATTTTTAAACACACTGCTG
CACGCAGCTCACATGAAAAAAACGTGCGAAATTTGTCAAGTAGCCAAAATTTAAATTTAATGAAAGCAAG
AGGAAAAATACGAGAGGTCTAAAAACAGAGCAACATGAAAATCATGCTGCCACAAGCGTGTGCCAAAAGA
ACTTTCAACTCGTTTCGAATTATGTAGCATTAAATCAGTGTGCACTTTGATACCTGGGATGCCGCTATTT
ATACCCACCAGTCAATGATCCCCTCGTGTCGTTGACAGATACCTCAATCCTTTCCAGCAGCCGCCTCAAT
CATCGCCACCTCACCAAATATGGTGGCCACGTGTCAGCAAATGCTTGGGATAAATAGAGAAGACCTCCCT
TTAGTTGGCGCTACACGGGGCACTATTTGTTGTTCTTTTGTGCGACACCAAAATAAATCCATCGAAGGTC
AAAGACTGCTGGATATGCCATTGTGTTTACAAGTAGTTACTGTTGATACTAGTAGTAGTGTTGATGGCTT
AGAAATTATGGTTAAAAAACTGTTGGGTTTTCAATCAACTTAGGCTTCCCCAGTAGTGATATACAATGGT
CCTAAGAAACCAATATATACTGTATGTTTACGCACTATTCAAATACTATAAAATCGTATCATTCTGTGGC
ACAAAACCCTATCACTGCTCACCAAAAATTTCCCGC
