>Addgene plasmid #63047 | Or71a-Gal4 | addgene partial sequence | sequence record 109060 | GAL4Nterm-R 5'-tcagatgtgccctagtcagc-3'
GGGAGAGTAGCGACACTCCCAGTTGTTCTTCAGACACTTGGCGCACTTCGGTTTTTCTTTGGAGCACTTG
AGCTTTTTAAGTCGGCAAATATCGCATGCTTGTTCGATAGAAGACAGAAGCTTGATATCGCCTCCCAGAC
CGGCAACGAAAATCACGTTCTTGTTGGTCAAAGTAAACGACATGGTGACTTCTTTTTTGCTTTAGCAGGC
TCTTTCGATCCCCGGGAATTGGTCGACTCTAGCGGTACCGTACCCTAGAGGATCGCTCGAGGTTTAAACA
GATCTGCATGCTCTAGAGGATCCAGATCCACTAGTGGCCTATGCGGCCGCGAATTCACTAGTGATTTGCA
CAAGTCCAAGCTCGGATTATTAAAGTCCGATTTTGGAGCTACTTTATATAGGGCTGCCCTAATTGATTTC
CTTGATTGCTTAATTTTAGGGGCGTTCCTGGAACCTTGACGTTTCAATTAAAATTCACTTAGCCAAGCCA
GTTGGCTGATTTTACATGAATCTTGACGTTAAATCATATTCACCATATTTCCTTTGCCAATTTGAAAGAT
AATTAGCTGATGGTTTCTCAACTATTAAATTCTTGCTTTAGAAGGGAAAAAATCAAAATATTGTTTATAT
ATTAATTGATTTGTTAAAGAAGATCCAAAAGTCGTTCTTTATAGCCTGTCCAAAGCCCCGGGAAGTTGAC
TAAATATAACCCAAATAAAGATTCCAAGAGAAACCGAAAATTTCGCGCCTGGAACAAAAATAAACTCCTC
ATGGACCGATTGCGACTGGAAATGGGAATTCTTCGGTTTTAATTTCCTTTATTTTTGGGGAGAAAGGCCA
ACGACTCCTAAAGTAATTTTGGAGAAAGACACATCTTTGACAAAGTGCAGACTGTTTGTTTATTTAGTCT
GCGTTTTTTTGGTAGACTTTTGAGTGATGGACTCTTAACAAATTTAGTTTGTTTAGTCAAATTGATTTGC
TTACTTTTAAATTTCCTTTTT
