[The description below was written by a language model from this plasmid's Addgene catalogue record.]
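Description:
Or71a-Gal4 is an insect expression plasmid built on the pCasperAUG-Gal4-X backbone (about 12 kb without insert) and designed to drive the yeast transcription factor Gal4 in the expression pattern of the Drosophila melanogaster odorant receptor gene Or71a. It is propagated in E. coli under ampicillin selection. The record lists the copy number as unknown and gives no feature table, so the bacterial origin, any fly transformation marker and any transposon ends are not explicitly documented. The pCasper name suggests a P-element germline transformation vector, but this is an inference from the name rather than a stated fact.

The insert is a 2,282 bp fragment of D. melanogaster Or71a promoter sequence, cloned into a NotI site that is retained on both sides, immediately 5' of the Gal4 coding region carried by the backbone. Because the same enzyme flanks both ends, orientation is not enforced by the cloning strategy itself. The backbone supplies the open reading frame: the first 18 amino acids of Drosophila ADH, providing the start codon (the "AUG" in the vector name), fused to Gal4 residues 1–881. The Or71a regulatory DNA therefore provides the transcriptional control, while the backbone provides translation initiation and the activator.

The construct serves as a driver in the binary Gal4/UAS system. Flies carrying it should produce Gal4 in the olfactory neurons that normally express Or71a, and crossing them to UAS-linked reporters or effectors allows those neurons to be labelled, traced or manipulated. The associated publication concerns the genetic and functional subdivision of the Drosophila antennal lobe, which fits its use in mapping receptor-specific neuronal projections.
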