Addgene plasmid #63047: Or71a-Gal4
Purpose: To express Gal4 in the pattern of the Drosophila melanogaster odorant receptor Or71a, using the promoter sequences of the gene cloned 5' of Gal4
Depositing lab: Leslie Vosshall. Depositing organization: Rockefeller University. Publication: Genetic and functional subdivision of the Drosophila antennal lobe. Fishilevich E, Vosshall LB. Curr Biol. 2005 Sep 6;15(17):1548-53. 10.1016/j.cub.2005.07.066 PubMed 16139209.
Backbone
  Vector backbone: pCasperAUG-Gal4-X
  Backbone manufacturer: Leslie Vosshall Lab
  Backbone size w/o insert (bp): 12000
  Vector type: Insect Expression
Growth in bacteria
  Bacterial resistance: Ampicillin, 100 μg/mL
  Growth temperature: 37°C
  Growth strain: DH5alpha
  Copy number: Unknown
Gene/Insert
  Gene/Insert name: Drosophila melanogaster Or71a promoter
  Species: D. melanogaster (fly)
  Insert size (bp): 2282
  Tag / fusion protein: Drosophila ADH (aa's 1-18) fused to Yeast Gal4 (aa's 1-881) (C terminal on backbone)
  Cloning method: Restriction Enzyme; 5′ cloning site NotI (not destroyed); 3′ cloning site NotI (not destroyed)
  Sequencing primers: 5′ pCasper-F 5'-gggttttattaacttacat-3'; 3′ GAL4Nterm-R 5'-tcagatgtgccctagtcagc-3'
Terms and licenses: Academic/Nonprofit Terms; Industry Terms: Not Available to Industry
How to cite: Or71a-Gal4 was a gift from Leslie Vosshall (Addgene plasmid # 63047 ; http://n2t.net/addgene:63047 ; RRID:Addgene_63047)
